>Addgene plasmid #69554 | CYP2C9 in vector pCW ori+ | addgene full sequence | sequence record 287980 | Addgene NGS Result
CATGCCATACCGCGAAAGGTTTTGCACCATTCGATGGTGTCCTGGCACGACAGGTTTCCCGACTGGAAAG
CGGGCAGTGAGCGCAACGCAATTAATGTAAGTTAGCTCACTCATTAGGCACCCCAGGCTTTACACTTTAT
GCTTCCGGCTCGTATAATGTGTGGAATTGTGAGCGGATAACAATTTCACACAGGAAACAGGATCGATCCA
TCGATGAGCTTACTCCCCATCCCCCTGTTGACAATTAATCATCGGCTCGTATAATGTGTGGAATTGTGAG
CGGATAACAATTTCACACAGGAAACAGGATCAGCTTACTCCCCATCCCCCTGTTGACAATTAATCATCGG
CTCGTATAATGTGTGGAATTGTGAGCGGATAACAATTTCACACAGGAAACAGGATCCATCGATGCTTAGG
AGGTCATATGGCTCTGTTATTAGCAGTTTTTCTCTGTCTCTCATGTTTGCTTCTCCTTTCACTCTGGAGA
CAGAGCTCTGGGAGAGGAAAACTCCCTCCTGGCCCCACTCCTCTCCCAGTGATTGGAAATATCCTACAGA
TAGGTATTAAGGACATCAGCAAATCCTTAACCAATCTCTCAAAGGTCTATGGCCCTGTGTTCACTCTGTA
TTTTGGCCTGAAACCCATAGTGGTGCTGCATGGATATGAAGCAGTGAAGGAAGCCCTGATTGATCTTGGA
GAGGAGTTTTCTGGAAGAGGCATTTTCCCACTGGCTGAAAGAGCTAACAGAGGATTTGGAATTGTTTTCA
GCAATGGAAAGAAATGGAAGGAGATCCGGCGTTTCTCCCTCATGACGCTGCGGAATTTTGGGATGGGGAA
GAGGAGCATTGAGGACCGTGTTCAAGAGGAAGCCCGCTGCCTTGTGGAGGAGTTGAGAAAAACCAAGGCC
TCACCCTGTGATCCCACTTTCATCCTGGGCTGTGCTCCCTGCAATGTGATCTGCTCCATTATTTTCCATA
AACGTTTTGATTATAAAGATCAGCAATTTCTTAACTTAATGGAAAAGTTGAATGAAAACATCAAGATTTT
GAGCAGCCCCTGGATCCAGATCTGCAATAATTTTTCTCCTATCATTGATTACTTCCCGGGAACTCACAAC
AAATTACTTAAAAACGTTGCTTTTATGAAAAGTTATATTTTGGAAAAAGTAAAAGAACACCAAGAATCAA
TGGACATGAACAACCCTCAGGACTTTATTGATTGCTTCCTGATGAAAATGGAGAAGGAAAAGCACAACCA
ACCATCTGAATTTACTATTGAAAGCTTGGAAAACACTGCAGTTGACTTGTTTGGAGCTGGGACAGAGACG
ACAAGCACAACCCTGAGATATGCTCTCCTTCTCCTGCTGAAGCACCCAGAGGTCACAGCTAAAGTCCAGG
AAGAGATTGAACGTGTGATTGGCAGAAACCGGAGCCCCTGCATGCAAGACAGGAGCCACATGCCCTACAC
AGATGCTGTGGTGCACGAGGTCCAGAGATACATTGACCTTCTCCCCACCAGCCTGCCCCATGCAGTGACC
TGTGACATTAAATTCAGAAACTATCTCATTCCCAAGGGCACAACCATATTAATTTCCCTGACTTCTGTGC
TACATGACAACAAAGAATTTCCCAACCCAGAGATGTTTGACCCTCATCACTTTCTGGATGAAGGTGGCAA
TTTTAAGAAAAGTAAATACTTCATGCCTTTCTCAGCAGGAAAACGGATTTGTGTGGGAGAAGCCCTGGCC
GGCATGGAGCTGTTTTTATTCCTGACCTCCATTTTACAGAACTTTAACCTGAAATCTCTGGTTGACCCAA
AGAACCTTGACACCACTCCAGTTGTCAATGGATTTGCCTCTGTGCCGCCCTTCTACCAGCTGTGCTTCAT
TCCTGTCTGAAGAAGAGCAGATGGCCTGGCTGCTGCTGTGCAGTCCCTGCAGCTCTCTTTCCTCTGGGGC
ATTATCCATCTTTAAGCTTATCGATGATAAGCTGTCAAACATGAGCAGATCTGAGCCCGCCTAATGAGCG
GGCTTTTTTTTCAGATCTGCTTGAAGACGAAAGGGCCTCGTGATACGCCTATTTTTATAGGTTAATGTCA
TGATAATAATGGTTTCTTAGACGATG
[142 nt withheld, positions 2127-2268]
C
[56 nt withheld, positions 2270-2325]
A
[84 nt withheld, positions 2327-2410]
CCTTTGACGTTGGAGTCCACGTTCTTT
[37 nt withheld, positions 2438-2474]
ACCCTATCTCGGGCTATTCTTTTGATTTATAAGGGATTTTGCCGATTTCGGCCTATTGGTTAAAAAATGA
GCTGATTTAACAAAAATTTAACGCGAATTTTAACAAAATATTAACGTTTACAATTTCATCGTCAGGTGGC
ACTTTTCGGGGAAATGTGCGCGGAACCCCTATTTGTTTATTTTTCTAAATACATTCAAATATGTATCCGC
TCATGAGACAATAACCCTGATAAATGCTTCAATAATATTGAAAAAGGAAGAGTATGAGTATTCAACATTT
CCGTGTCGCCCTTATTCCCTTTTTTGCGGCATTTTGCCTTCCTGTTTTTGCTCACCCAGAAACGCTGGTG
AAAGTAAAAGATGCTGAAGATCAGTTGGGTGCACGAGTGGGTTACATCGAACTGGATCTCAACAGCGGTA
AGATCCTTGAGAGTTTTCGCCCCGAAGAACGTTTTCCAATGATGAGCACTTTTAAAGTTCTGCTATGTGG
CGCGGTATTATCCCGTGTTGACGCCGGGCAAGAGCAACTCGGTCGCCGCATACACTATTCTCAGAATGAC
TTGGTTGAGTACTCACCAGTCACAGAAAAGCATCTTACGGATGGCATGACAGTAAGAGAATTATGCAGTG
CTGCCATAACCATGAGTGATAACACTGCGGCCAACTTACTTCTGACAACGATCGGAGGACCGAAGGAGCT
AACCGCTTTTTTGCACAACATGGGGGATCATGTAACTCGCCTTGATCGTTGGGAACCGGAGCTGAATGAA
GCCATACCAAACGACGAGCGTGACACCACGATGCCTGCAGCAATGGCAACAACGTTGCGCAAACTATTAA
CTGGCGAACTACTTACTCTAGCTTCCCGGCAACAATTAATAGACTGGATGGAGGCGGATAAAGTTGCAGG
ACCACTTCTGCGCTCGGCCCTTCCGGCTGGCTGGTTTATTGCTGATAAATCTGGAGCCGGTGAGCGTGGG
TCTCGCGGTATCATTGCAGCACTGGGGCCAGATGGTAAGCCCTCCCGTATCGTAGTTATCTACACGACGG
GGAGTCAGGCAACTATGGATGAACGAAATAGACAGATCGCTGAGATAGGTGCCTCACTGATTAAGCATTG
GTAACTGTCAGACCAAGTTTACTCATATATACTTTAGATTGATTTAAAACTTCATTTTTAATTTAAAAGG
ATCTAGGTGAAGATCCTTTTTGATAATCTCATGACCAAAATCCCTTAACGTGAGTTTTCGTTCCACTGAG
CGTCAGACCCCGTAGAAAAGATCAAAGGATCTTCTTGAGATCCTTTTTTTCTGCGCGTAATCTGCTGCTT
GCAAACAAAAAAACCACCGCTACCAGCGGTGGTTTGTTTGCCGGATCAAGAGCTACCAACTCTTTTTCCG
AAGGTAACTGGCTTCAGCAGAGCGCAGATACCAAATACTGTCCTTCTAGTGTAGCCGTAGTTAGGCCACC
ACTTCAAGAACTCTGTAGCACCGCCTACATACCTCGCTCTGCTAATCCTGTTACCAGTGGCTGCTGCCAG
TGGCGATAAGTCGTGTCTTACCGGGTTGGACTCAAGACGATAGTTACCGGATAAGGCGCAGCGGTCGGGC
TGAACGGGGGGTTCGTGCACACAGCCCAGCTTGGAGCGAACGACCTACACCGAACTGAGATACCTACAGC
GTGAGCTATGAGAAAGCGCCACGCTTCCCGAAGGGAGAAAGGCGGACAGGTATCCGGTAAGCGGCAGGGT
CGGAACAGGAGAGCGCACGAGGGAGCTTCCAGGGGGAAACGCCTGGTATCTTTATAGTCCTGTCGGGTTT
CGCCACCTCTGACTTGAGCGTCGATTTTTGTGATGCTCGTCAGGGGGGCGGAGCCTATGGAAAAACGCCA
GCAACGCGGCCTTTTTACGGTTCCTGGCCTTTTGCTGGCCTTTTGCTCACATGTTCTTTCCTGCGTTATC
CCCTGATTCTGTGGATAACCGTATTACCGCCTTTGAGTGAGCTGATACCGCTCGCCGCAGCCGAACGACC
GAGCGCAGCGAGTCAGTGAGCGAGGAAGCGGAAGAGCGCCTGATGCGGTATTTTCTCCTTACGCATCTGT
GCGGTATTTCACACCGCATAATGGTGCACTCTCAGTACAATCTGCTCTGATGCCGCATAGTTAAGCCAGT
ATACACTCCGCTATCGCTACGTGACTGGGTCATGGCTGCGCCCCGACACCCGCCAACACCCGCTGACGCG
CCCTGACGGGCTTGTCTGCTCCCGGCATCCGCTTACAGACAAGCTGTGACCGTCTCCGGGAGCTGCATGT
GTCAGAGGTTTTCACCGTCATCACCGAAACGCGCGAGGCAGAACGCCATCAAAAATAATTCGCGTCTGGC
CTTCCTGTAGCCAGCTTTCATCAACATTAAATGTGAGCGAGTAACAACCCGTCGGATTCTCCGTGGGAAC
AAACGGCGGATTGACCGTAATGGGATAGGTCACGTTGGTGTAGATGGGCGCATCGTAACCGTGCATCTGC
CAGTTTGAGGGGACGACGACAGTATCGGCCTCAGGAAGATCGCACTCCAGCCAGCTTTCCGGCACCGCTT
CTGGTGCCGGAAACCAGGCAAAGCGCCATTCGCCATTCAGGCTGCGCAACTGTTGGGAAGGGCGATCGGT
GCGGGCCTCTTCGCTATTACGCCAGCTGGCGAAAGGGGGATGTGCTGCAAGGCGATTAAGTTGGGTAACG
CCAGGGTTTTCCCAGTCACGACGTTGTAAAACGACGGCCAGTGAATCCGTAATCATGGTCATAGCTGTTT
CCTGTGTGAAATTGTTATCCGCTCACAATTCCACACATTATACGAGCCGGAAGCATAAAGTGTAAAGCCT
GGGGTGCCTAATGAGTGAGCTAACTTACATTAATTGCGTTGCGCTCACTGCCCGCTTTCCAGTCGGGAAA
CCTGTCGTGCCAGCTGCATTAATGAATCGGCCAACGCGCGGGGAGAGGCGGTTTGCGTATTGGGCGCCAG
GGTGGTTTTTCTTTTCACCAGTGAGACGGGCAACAGCTGATTGCCCTTCACCGCCTGGCCCTGAGAGAGT
TGCAGCAAGCGGTCCACGCTGGTTTGCCCCAGCAGGCGAAAATCCTGTTTGATGGTGGTTAACGGCGGGA
TATAACATGAGCTGTCTTCGGTATCGTCGTATCCCACTACCGAGATATCCGCACCAACGCGCAGCCCGGA
CTCGGTAATGGCGCGCATTGCGCCCAGCGCCATCTGATCGTTGGCAACCAGCATCGCAGTGGGAACGATG
CCCTCATTCAGCATTTGCATGGTTTGTTGAAAACCGGACATGGCACTCCAGTCGCCTTCCCGTTCCGCTA
TCGGCTGAATTTGATTGCGAGTGAGATATTTATGCCAGCCAGCCAGACGCAGACGCGCCGAGACAGAACT
TAATGGGCCCGCTAACAGCGCGATTTGCTGGTGACCCAATGCGACCAGATGCTCCACGCCCAGTCGCGTA
CCGTCTTCATGGGAGAAAATAATACTGTTGATGGGTGTCTGGTCAGAGACATCAAGAAATAACGCCGGAA
CATTAGTGCAGGCAGCTTCCACAGCAATGGCATCCTGGTCATCCAGCGGATAGTTAATGATCAGCCCACT
GACGCGTTGCGCGAGAAGATTGTGCACCGCCGCTTTACAGGCTTCGACGCCGCTTCGTTCTACCATCGAC
ACCACCACGCTGGCACCCAGTTGATCGGCGCGAGATTTAATCGCCGCGACAATTTGCGACGGCGCGTGCA
GGGCCAGACTGGAGGTGGCAACGCCAATCAGCAACGACTGTTTGCCCGCCAGTTGTTGTGCCACGCGGTT
GGGAATGTAATTCAGCTCCGCCATCGCCGCTTCCACTTTTTCCCGCGTTTTCGCAGAAACGTGGCTGGCC
TGGTTCACCACGCGGGAAACGGTCTGATAAGAGACACCGGCATACTCTGCGACATCGTATAACGTTACTG
GTTTCACATTCACCACCCTGAATTGACTCTCTTCCGGGCGCTAT
Features (pLannotate 1.2.2; 22 found; start..end, strand, type, name):
     42..80      +  CDS            lacI (fragment): lac repressor; lacI; The lac repressor binds to the lac operator to inhibit transcription in E. coli. This inhibition can be relieved by adding lactose or isopropyl-β-D-thiogalactopyranoside (IPTG).
     93..114     +  protein_bind   CAP binding site: CAP binding activates transcription in the presence of cAMP. E. coli catabolite activator protein
    129..159     +  promoter       lac UV5 promoter: E. coli lac promoter with an "up" mutation
    167..183     +  protein_bind   lac operator: The lac repressor binds to the lac operator to inhibit transcription in E. coli. This inhibition can be relieved by adding lactose or isopropyl-β-D-thiogalactopyranoside (IPTG). lac repressor encoded by lacI
    238..266     +  promoter       tac promoter: strong E. coli promoter; hybrid between the trp and lac UV5 promoters
    274..290     +  protein_bind   lac operator: The lac repressor binds to the lac operator to inhibit transcription in E. coli. This inhibition can be relieved by adding lactose or isopropyl-β-D-thiogalactopyranoside (IPTG). lac repressor encoded by lacI
    333..361     +  promoter       tac promoter: strong E. coli promoter; hybrid between the trp and lac UV5 promoters
    369..385     +  protein_bind   lac operator: The lac repressor binds to the lac operator to inhibit transcription in E. coli. This inhibition can be relieved by adding lactose or isopropyl-β-D-thiogalactopyranoside (IPTG). lac repressor encoded by lacI
    428..1897    +  CDS            CYP2C9: CP2C9_HUMAN - Also known as CYP2C10 From Homo sapiens (Human).
   1974..1998    -  promoter       tet promoter (fragment): E. coli promoter for tetracycline efflux protein gene
   2145..2600    +  rep_origin     f1 ori (sequence partly withheld): f1 bacteriophage origin of replication; arrow indicates direction of (+) strand synthesis
   2633..2737    +  promoter       AmpR promoter: bla
   2738..3598    +  CDS            AmpR: β-lactamase; bla; confers resistance to ampicillin, carbenicillin, and related antibiotics
   3769..4357    +  rep_origin     ori: high-copy-number ColE1/pMB1/pBR322/pUC origin of replication
   4543..4684    -  misc_feature   bom: basis of mobility region from pBR322
   4786..4825    -  CDS            rop (fragment): Rop protein, which maintains plasmids at low copy number; rop
   5093..5266    -  CDS            lacZα: LacZα fragment of β-galactosidase; lacZ fragment
   5286..5302    -  protein_bind   lac operator: The lac repressor binds to the lac operator to inhibit transcription in E. coli. This inhibition can be relieved by adding lactose or isopropyl-β-D-thiogalactopyranoside (IPTG). lac repressor encoded by lacI
   5310..5340    -  promoter       lac UV5 promoter: E. coli lac promoter with an "up" mutation
   5355..5376    -  protein_bind   CAP binding site: CAP binding activates transcription in the presence of cAMP. E. coli catabolite activator protein
   5389..6471    -  CDS            lacI: lac repressor; lacI; The lac repressor binds to the lac operator to inhibit transcription in E. coli. This inhibition can be relieved by adding lactose or isopropyl-β-D-thiogalactopyranoside (IPTG).
   6472..41      -  promoter       lacIq promoter (across the origin): lacI (mutant); In the lacIq allele, a single base change in the promoter boosts expression of the lacI gene about 10-fold.
