[The description below was written by a language model from this plasmid's Addgene catalogue record and pLannotate feature annotations shown in this document.]
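Description:
CYP2C9 in vector pCW ori+ is a bacterial expression plasmid carrying the human cytochrome P450 2C9 cDNA in the pCW backbone, for production of the enzyme in E. coli. The sequenced record is about 6.5 kb. The plasmid is maintained through a high-copy ColE1/pUC-type origin and selected with ampicillin via the bla (AmpR) gene and its own promoter. An f1 phage origin is also present, which would allow single-stranded DNA production. Remnants of pBR322 ancestry are annotated as well: a bom region, a rop fragment and a fragment of the tet promoter.

The CYP2C9 coding sequence was cloned between NdeI and HindIII sites, both retained. It lies downstream of a stack of regulatory elements: a lac UV5 promoter with CAP binding site, followed by two tandem tac promoters, each paired with a lac operator. The plasmid carries a full-length lacI gene driven by the lacIq promoter, so abundant lac repressor keeps the promoters off until they are induced with IPTG. A lacZα fragment with its own lac UV5 promoter and operator sits next to lacI on the opposite strand.

According to the depositor, the insert is not the native cDNA. Its first eight codons were replaced with those of bovine 17α-hydroxylase, an established N-terminal modification that improves expression of mammalian P450s in bacteria. The stated purpose covers this modification for both CYP2C9 and CYP2C19, but this plasmid carries CYP2C9. No affinity or epitope tags are annotated. The record supports its use for recombinant production of this human P450, but it does not detail downstream applications.
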