Addgene plasmid #69554: CYP2C9 in vector pCW ori+
Purpose: Modification of CYP2C9 and 2C19 s for bacterial expression
Depositing lab: Joyce Goldstein. Depositing organization: National Institute of Environmental Health Sciences (NIEHS).
Backbone
  Vector backbone: pCW
  Backbone size w/o insert (bp): 5500
  Vector type: Bacterial Expression
Growth in bacteria
  Bacterial resistance: Ampicillin, 100 μg/mL
  Growth temperature: 37°C
  Growth strain: DH5alpha
  Copy number: High Copy
Gene/Insert
  Gene/Insert name: CYP2C9
  Species: H. sapiens (human)
  Entrez Gene: CYP2C9 (a.k.a. CPC9, CYP2C, CYP2C10, CYPIIC9, P450-2C9, P450IIC9)
  Cloning method: Restriction Enzyme; 5′ cloning site NdeI (not destroyed); 3′ cloning site HindIII (not destroyed)
  Sequencing primers: 5′ pCW-SEQ-fwd (5'ACATCGTATAACGTTACTGG-3'); 3′ pCW-SEQ-rev (5'-CTTTCGTCTTCAAGCAGATCTG-3')
Terms and licenses: Academic/Nonprofit Terms; Industry Terms: Not Available to Industry
Depositor comments: Modification of CYP2C9 for bacterial expression as per Barnes et al. PNAS 88:5597, 1991 [PMID: 1829523]: First 8 amino acids of CYP2C cDNAs replaced with those of bovine 17α hydroxylase (MALLLAVF) to optimize bacterial expression.
How to cite: CYP2C9 in vector pCW ori+ was a gift from Joyce Goldstein (Addgene plasmid # 69554 ; http://n2t.net/addgene:69554 ; RRID:Addgene_69554)
