>Addgene plasmid #69554 | CYP2C9 in vector pCW ori+ | depositor partial sequence | sequence record 123515 | 2c9 CdNa with 17A N Terminus
ATGGCTCTGTTATTAGCAGTTTTTCTCTGTCTCTCATGTTTGCTTCTCCTTTCACTCTGGAGACAGAGCT
CTGGGAGAGGAAAACTCCCTCCTGGCCCCACTCCTCTCCCAGTGATTGGAAATATCCTACAGATAGGTAT
TAAGGACATCAGCAAATCCTTAACCAATCTCTCAAAGGTCTATGGCCCTGTGTTCACTCTGTATTTTGGC
CTGAAACCCATAGTGGTGCTGCATGGATATGAAGCAGTGAAGGAAGCCCTGATTGATCTTGGAGAGGAGT
TTTCTGGAAGAGGCATTTTCCCACTGGCTGAAAGAGCTAACAGAGGATTTGGAATTGTTTTCAGCAATGG
AAAGAAATGGAAGGAGATCCGGCGTTTCTCCCTCATGACGCTGCGGAATTTTGGGATGGGGAAGAGGAGC
ATTGAGGACCGTGTTCAAGAGGAAGCCCGCTGCCTTGTGGAGGAGTTGAGAAAAACCAAGGCCTCACCCT
GTGATCCCACTTTCATCCTGGGCTGTGCTCCCTGCAATGTGATCTGCTCCATTATTTTCCATAAACGTTT
TGATTATAAAGATCAGCAATTTCTTAACTTAATGGAAAAGTTGAATGAAAACATCAAGATTTTGAGCAGC
CCCTGGATCCAGATCTGCAATAATTTTTCTCCTATCATTGATTACTTCCCGGGAACTCACAACAAATTAC
TTAAAAACGTTGCTTTTATGAAAAGTTATATTTTGGAAAAAGTAAAAGAACACCAAGAATCAATGGACAT
GAACAACCCTCAGGACTTTATTGATTGCTTCCTGATGAAAATGGAGAAGGAAAAGCACAACCAACCATCT
GAATTTACTATTGAAAGCTTGGAAAACACTGCAGTTGACTTGTTTGGAGCTGGGACAGAGACGACAAGCA
CAACCCTGAGATATGCTCTCCTTCTCCTGCTGAAGCACCCAGAGGTCACAGCTAAAGTCCAGGAAGAGAT
TGAACGTGTGATTGGCAGAAACCGGAGCCCCTGCATGCAAGACAGGAGCCACATGCCCTACACAGATGCT
GTGGTGCACGAGGTCCAGAGATACATTGACCTTCTCCCCACCAGCCTGCCCCATGCAGTGACCTGTGACA
TTAAATTCAGAAACTATCTCATTCCCAAGGGCACAACCATATTAATTTCCCTGACTTCTGTGCTACATGA
CAACAAAGAATTTCCCAACCCAGAGATGTTTGACCCTCATCACTTTCTGGATGAAGGTGGCAATTTTAAG
AAAAGTAAATACTTCATGCCTTTCTCAGCAGGAAAACGGATTTGTGTGGGAGAAGCCCTGGCCGGCATGG
AGCTGTTTTTATTCCTGACCTCCATTTTACAGAACTTTAACCTGAAATCTCTGGTTGACCCAAAGAACCT
TGACACCACTCCAGTTGTCAATGGATTTGCCTCTGTGCCGCCCTTCTACCAGCTGTGCTTCATTCCTGTC
TGA
