>Addgene plasmid #69554 | CYP2C9 in vector pCW ori+ | addgene partial sequence | sequence record 147334 | pCW-SEQ-fwd 5'-ACATCGTATAACGTTACTGG-3'
CGGGCGCTATCATGCCATACCGCGAAAGGTTTTGCACCATTCGATGGTGTCCTGGCACGACAGGTTTCCC
GACTGGAAAGCGGGCAGTGAGCGCAACGCAATTAATGTAAGTTAGCTCACTCATTAGGCACCCCAGGCTT
TACACTTTATGCTTCCGGCTCGTATAATGTGTGGAATTGTGAGCGGATAACAATTTCACACAGGAAACAG
GATCGATCCATCGATGAGCTTACTCCCCATCCCCCTGTTGACAATTAATCATCGGCTCGTATAATGTGTG
GAATTGTGAGCGGATAACAATTTCACACAGGAAACAGGATCAGCTTACTCCCCATCCCCCTGTTGACAAT
TAATCATCGGCTCGTATAATGTGTGGAATTGTGAGCGGATAACAATTTCACACAGGAAACAGGATCCATC
GATGCTTAGGAGGTCATATGGCTCTGTTATTAGCAGTTTTTCTCTGTCTCTCATGTTTGCTTCTCCTTTC
ACTCTGGAGACAGAGCTCTGGGAGAGGAAAACTCCCTCCTGGCCCCACTCCTCTCCCAGTGATTGGAAAT
ATCCTACAGATAGGTATTAAGGACATCAGCAAATCCTTAACCAATCTCTCAAAGGTCTATGGCCCTGTGT
TCACTCTGTATTTTGGCCTGAAACCCATAGTGGTGCTGCATGGATATGAAGCAGTGAAGGAAGCCCTGAT
TGATCTTGGAGAGGAGTTTTCTGGAAGAGGCATTTTCCCACTGGCTGAAAGAGCTAACAGAGGATTTGGA
ATTGTTTTCAGCAATGGAAAGAAATGGAAGGAGATCCGGCGTTTCTCCCTCATGACGCTGCGGAATTTTG
GGATGGGGAAGAGGAGCATTGAGGACCGTGTTCAAGAGGAAGCCCGCTGCCTTGTGGA
