>Addgene plasmid #69554 | CYP2C9 in vector pCW ori+ | addgene partial sequence | sequence record 147335 | pCW-SEQ-rev 5'-CTTTCGTCTTCAAGCAGATCTG-3'
ATCTGCCTCATGTTTTGACAGGCCTTATCATCGATAAGCCTTAAAGATGGATAATGCCCCAGAGGAAAGA
GAGCTGCAGGGACTGCACAGCAGCAGCCAGGCCATCTGCTCTTCTTCAGACAGGAATGAAGCACAGCTGG
TAGAAGGGCGGCACAGAGGCAAATCCATTGACAACTGGAGTGGTGTCAAGGTTCTTTGGGTCAACCAGAG
ATTTCAGGTTAAAGTTCTGTAAAATGGAGGTCAGGAATAAAAACAGCTCCATGCCGGCCAGGGCTTCTCC
CACACAAATCCGTTTTCCTGCTGAGAAAGGCATGAAGTATTTACTTTTCTTAAAATTGCCACCTTCATCC
AGAAAGTGATGAGGGTCAAACATCTCTGGGTTGGGAAATTCTTTGTTGTCATGTAGCACAGAAGTCAGGG
AAATTAATATGGTTGTGCCCTTGGGAATGAGATAGTTTCTGAATTTAATGTCACAGGTCACTGCATGGGG
CAGGCTGGTGGGGAGAAGGTCAATGTATCTCTGGACCTCGTGCACCACAGCATCTGTGTAGGGCATGTGG
CTCCTGTCTTGCATGCAGGGGCTCCGGTTTCTGCCAATCACACGTTCAATCTCTTCCTGGACTTTAGCTG
TGACCTCTGGGTGCTTCAGCAGGAGAAGGAGA
